>Addgene plasmid #226751 | pAG66 | addgene full sequence | sequence record 450260 | Addgene NGS Result
AAGGGCTAATTCACTCCCAAAGAAGACAAGATATCCTTGATCTGTGGATCTACCACACACAAGGCTACTT
CCCTGATTAGCAGAACTACACACCAGGGCCAGGGGTCAGATATCCACTGACCTTTGGATGGTGCTACAAG
CTAGTACCAGTTGAGCCAGATAAGGTAGAAGAGGCCAATAAAGGAGAGAACACCAGCTTGTTACACCCTG
TGAGCCTGCATGGGATGGATGACCCGGAGAGAGAAGTGTTAGAGTGGAGGTTTGACAGCCGCCTAGCATT
TCATCACGTGGCCCGAGAGCTGCATCCGGAGTACTTCAAGAACTGCTGATATCGAGCTTGCTACAAGGGA
CTTTCCGCTGGGGACTTTCCAGGGAGGCGTGGCCTGGGCGGGACTGGGGAGTGGCGAGCCCTCAGATCCT
GCATATAAGCAGCTGCTTTTTGCCTGTACTGGGTCTCTCTGGTTAGACCAGATCTGAGCCTGGGAGCTCT
CTGGCTAACTAGGGAACCCACTGCTTAAGCCTCAATAAAGCTTGCCTTGAGTGCTTCAAGTAGTGTGTGC
CCGTCTGTTGTGTGACTCTGGTAACTAGAGATCCCTCAGACCCTTTTAGTCAGTGTGGAAAATCTCTAGC
AGTGGCGCCCGAACAGGGACTTGAAAGCGAAAGGGAAACCAGAGGAGCTCTCTCGACGCAGGACTCGGCT
TGCTGAAGCGCGCACGGCAAGAGGCGAGGGGCGGCGACTGGTGAGTACGCCAAAAATTTTGACTAGCGGA
GGCTAGAAGGAGAGAGATGGGTGCGAGAGCGTCAGTATTAAGCGGGGGAGAATTAGATCGCGATGGGAAA
AAATTCGGTTAAGGCCAGGGGGAAAGAAAAAATATAAATTAAAACATATAGTATGGGCAAGCAGGGAGCT
AGAACGATTCGCAGTTAATCCTGGCCTGTTAGAAACATCAGAAGGCTGTAGACAAATACTGGGACAGCTA
CAACCATCCCTTCAGACAGGATCAGAAGAACTTAGATCATTATATAATACAGTAGCAACCCTCTATTGTG
TGCATCAAAGGATAGAGATAAAAGACACCAAGGAAGCTTTAGACAAGATAGAGGAAGAGCAAAACAAAAG
TAAGACCACCGCACAGCAAGCGGCCGGCCGCTGATCTTCAGACCTGGAGGAGGAGATATGAGGGACAATT
GGAGAAGTGAATTATATAAATATAAAGTAGTAAAAATTGAACCATTAGGAGTAGCACCCACCAAGGCAAA
GAGAAGAGTGGTGCAGAGAGAAAAAAGAGCAGTGGGAATAGGAGCTTTGTTCCTTGGGTTCTTGGGAGCA
GCAGGAAGCACTATGGGCGCAGCGTCAATGACGCTGACGGTACAGGCCAGACAATTATTGTCTGGTATAG
TGCAGCAGCAGAACAATTTGCTGAGGGCTATTGAGGCGCAACAGCATCTGTTGCAACTCACAGTCTGGGG
CATCAAGCAGCTCCAGGCAAGAATCCTGGCTGTGGAAAGATACCTAAAGGATCAACAGCTCCTGGGGATT
TGGGGTTGCTCTGGAAAACTCATTTGCACCACTGCTGTGCCTTGGAATGCTAGTTGGAGTAATAAATCTC
TGGAACAGATTTGGAATCACACGACCTGGATGGAGTGGGACAGAGAAATTAACAATTACACAAGCTTAAT
ACACTCCTTAATTGAAGAATCGCAAAACCAGCAAGAAAAGAATGAACAAGAATTATTGGAATTAGATAAA
TGGGCAAGTTTGTGGAATTGGTTTAACATAACAAATTGGCTGTGGTATATAAAATTATTCATAATGATAG
TAGGAGGCTTGGTAGGTTTAAGAATAGTTTTTGCTGTACTTTCTATAGTGAATAGAGTTAGGCAGGGATA
TTCACCATTATCGTTTCAGACCCACCTCCCAACCCCGAGGGGACCCGACAGGCCCGAAGGAATAGAAGAA
GAAGGTGGAGAGAGAGACAGAGACAGATCCATTCGATTAGTGAACGGATCTCGACGGTATCGCCAAATGG
CAGTATTCATCCACAATTTTAAAAGAAAAGGGGGGATTGGGGGGTACAGTGCAGGGGAAAGAATAGTAGA
CATAATAGCAACAGACATACAAACTAAAGAATTACAAAAACAAATTACAAAAATTCAAAATTTTCGGGTT
TATTACAGGGACAGCAGAGATCCAGTTTGGATCGATAAGCTTGATATCGAATTCGGGAGGTGGTCCCTGC
AGTTACGCCAATGATAACCCCCGCCAGAAAAATCTTAGTAGCCTTCCCTTTTTGTTTTCCGTGCCCCAAC
TCGGCGGATTGACTCGGCCCCTTCCGGAAACACCCGAATCAACTTCTAGTCAAATTATTGTTCACGCCGC
AATGACCCACCCCTGGCCCGCGTCTGTGGAACTGACCCCTGGTGTACAGGAGAGTTCGCTGCTGAAAGTG
GTCCCAAAGGGGTACTAGTTTTTAAGCTCCCAACTCCCCCTCCCCCAGCGTCTGGAGGATTCCACACCCT
CGCACCGCAGGGGCGAGGAAGTGGGCGGAGTCCGGTTTTGGCGCCAGCCGCTGAGGCTGCCAAGCAGAAA
AGCCACCGCTGAGGAGACTCCGGTCACTGTCCTCGCCCCGCCTCCCCCTTCCCTCCCCTTGGGGACCACC
GGGCGCCACGCCGCGAACGGTAAGTGCCGCGGTCGTCGGCGCCTCCGCCCTCCCCCTAGGGCCCCAATTC
CCAGCGGGCGCGGCGCGCGGCCCCTCCCCCCGCCGGGCGCGCGCCCGCTGCCCCGCCCTTCGTGGCCGCC
CGGCGTGGGCGGTGCCACCCCTCCCCCCGGCGGCCCCGCGCGCAGCTCCCGGCTCCCTCCCCCTTCGGAT
GTGGCTTGAGCTGTAGGCGCGGAGGGGCTCCGGTGCCCGTCAGTGGGCAGAGCGCACATCGCCCACAGTC
CCCGAGAAGTTGGGGGGAGGGGTCGGCAATTGAACCGGTGCCTAGAGAAGGTGGCGCGGGGTAAACTGGG
AAAGTGATGTCGTGTACTGGCTCCGCCTTTTTCCCGAGGGTGGGGGAGAACCGTATATAAGTGCAGTAGT
CGCCGTGAACGTTCTTTTTCGCAACGGGTTTGCCGCCAGAACACAGGTAAGTGCCGTGTGTGGTTCCCGC
GGGCCTGGCCTCTTTACGGGTTATGGCCCTTGCGTGCCTTGAATTACTTCCACCTGGCTGCAGTACGTGA
TTCTTGATCCCGAGCTTCGGGTTGGAAGTGGGTGGGAGAGTTCGAGGCCTTGCGCTTAAGGAGCCCCTTC
GCCTCGTGCTTGAGTTGAGGCCTGGCCTGGGCGCTGGGGCCGCCGCGTGCGAATCTGGTGGCACCTTCGC
GCCTGTCTCGCTGCTTTCGATAAGTCTCTAGCCATTTAAAATTTTTGATGACCTGCTGCGACGCTTTTTT
TCTGGCAAGATAGTCTTGTAAATGCGGGCCAAGATCTGCACACTGGTATTTCGGTTTTTGGGGCCGCGGG
CGGCGACGGGGCCCGTGCGTCCCAGCGCACATGTTCGGCGAGGCGGGGCCTGCGAGCGCGGCCACCGAGA
ATCGGACGGGGGTAGTCTCAAGCTGGCCGGCCTGCTCTGGTGCCTGGCCTCGCGCCGCCGTGTATCGCCC
CGCCCTGGGCGGCAAGGCTGGCCCGGTCGGCACCAGTTGCGTGAGCGGAAAGATGGCCGCTTCCCGGCCC
TGCTGCAGGGAGCTCAAAATGGAGGACGCGGCGCTCGGGAGAGCGGGCGGGTGAGTCACCCACACAAAGG
AAAAGGGCCTTTCCGTCCTCAGCCGTCGCTTCATGTGACTCCACGGAGTACCGGGCGCCGTCCAGGCACC
TCGATTAGTTCTCGAGCTTTTGGAGTACGTCGTCTTTAGGTTGGGGGGAGGGGTTTTATGCGATGGAGTT
TCCCCACACTGAGTGGGTGGAGACTGAAGTTAGGCCAGCTTGGCACTTGATGTAATTCTCCTTGGAATTT
GCCCTTTTTGAGTTTGGATCTTGGTTCATTCTCAAGCCTCAGACAGTGGTTCAAAGTTTTTTTCTTCCAT
TTCAGGTGTCGTGGAATTCTCAGATATCAAGCTTGCGGTACGCGGGCCCGGGATCGCCACCATGAGCAAA
GGAGAAGAACTTTTCACTGGAGTTGTCCCAATTCTTGTTGAATTAGATGGTGATGTTAATGGGCACAAAT
TTTCTGTCCGTGGAGAGGGTGAAGGTGATGCTACAAACGGAAAACTCACCCTTAAATTTATTTGCACTAC
TGGAAAACTACCTGTTCCGTGGCCAACACTTGTCACTACTCTGACCTATGGTGTTCAATGCTTTTCCCGT
TATCCGGATCACATGAAACGGCATGACTTTTTCAAGAGTGCCATGCCCGAAGGTTATGTACAGGAACGCA
CTATATCTTTCAAAGATGACGGGACCTACAAGACGCGTGCTGAAGTCAAGTTTGAAGGTGATACCCTTGT
TAATCGTATCGAGTTAAAGGGTATTGATTTTAAAGAAGATGGAAACATTCTTGGACACAAACTAGAGTAC
AACTTTAACTCACACAATGTATACATCACGGCAGACAAACAAAAGAATGGAATCAAAGCTAACTTCAAAA
TTCGCCACAACGTTGAAGATGGTTCCGTTCAACTAGCAGACCATTATCAACAAAATACTCCAATTGGCGA
TGGCCCTGTCCTTTTACCAGACAACCATTACCTGTCGACACAATCTGTCCTTTCGAAAGATCCCAACGAA
AAGCGTGACCACATGGTCCTTCTTGAGTTTGTAACTGCTGCTGGGATTACACATGGCATGGATGAGCTCT
ACAAAGGATCCGGCGCGCCGGATCCTCGAGTCTAGAGGGCGGCCGCGACTCTAGAGTCGACCTGCAGGCA
TGCAAGCTTGATATCAAGCTTATCGATAATCAACCTCTGGATTACAAAATTTGTGAAAGATTGACTGGTA
TTCTTAACTATGTTGCTCCTTTTACGCTATGTGGATACGCTGCTTTAATGCCTTTGTATCATGCTATTGC
TTCCCGTATGGCTTTCATTTTCTCCTCCTTGTATAAATCCTGGTTGCTGTCTCTTTATGAGGAGTTGTGG
CCCGTTGTCAGGCAACGTGGCGTGGTGTGCACTGTGTTTGCTGACGCAACCCCCACTGGTTGGGGCATTG
CCACCACCTGTCAGCTCCTTTCCGGGACTTTCGCTTTCCCCCTCCCTATTGCCACGGCGGAACTCATCGC
CGCCTGCCTTGCCCGCTGCTGGACAGGGGCTCGGCTGTTGGGCACTGACAATTCCGTGGTGTTGTCGGGG
AAATCATCGTCCTTTCCTTGGCTGCTCGCCTGTGTTGCCACCTGGATTCTGCGCGGGACGTCCTTCTGCT
ACGTCCCTTCGGCCCTCAATCCAGCGGACCTTCCTTCCCGCGGCCTGCTGCCGGCTCTGCGGCCTCTTCC
GCGTCTTCGCCTTCGCCCTCAGACGAGTCGGATCTCCCTTTGGGCCGCCTCCCCGCATCGATACCGTCGA
CCTCGAGGGAATTAATTCGAGCTCGGTACCTTTAAGACCAATGACTTACAAGGCAGCTGTAGATCTTAGC
CACTTTTTAAAAGAAAAGGGGGGACTGGAAGGGCTAATTCACTCCCAACGAAGACAAGATCTGCTTTTTG
CTTGTACTGGGTCTCTCTGGTTAGACCAGATCTGAGCCTGGGAGCTCTCTGGCTAACTAGGGAACCCACT
GCTTAAGCCTCAATAAAGCTTGCCTTGAGTGCTTCAAGTAGTGTGTGCCCGTCTGTTGTGTGACTCTGGT
AACTAGAGATCCCTCAGACCCTTTTAGTCAGTGTGGAAAATCTCTAGCAGCATCTAGAATTAATTCCGTG
TATTCTATAGTGTCACCTAAATCGTATGTGTATGATACATAAGGTTATGTATTAATTGTAGCCGCGTTCT
AACGACAATATGTACAAGCCTAATTGTGTAGCATCTGGCTTACTGAAGCAGACCCTATCATCTCTCTCGT
AAACTGCCGTCAGAGTCGGTTTGGTTGGACGAACCTTCTGAGTTTCTGGTAACGCCGTCCCGCACCCGGA
AATGGTCAGCGAACCAATCAGCAGGGTCATCGCTAGCCAGATCCTCTACGCCGGACGCATCGTGGCCGGC
ATCACCGGCGCCACAGGTGCGGTTGCTGGCGCCTATATCGCCGACATCACCGATGGGGAAGATCGGGCTC
GCCACTTCGGGCTCATGAGCGCTTGTTTCGGCGTGGGTATGGTGGCAGGCCCCGTGGCCGGGGGACTGTT
GGGCGCCATCTCCTTGCATGCACCATTCCTTGCGGCGGCGGTGCTCAACGGCCTCAACCTACTACTGGGC
TGCTTCCTAATGCAGGAGTCGCATAAGGGAGAGCGTCGAATGGTGCACTCTCAGTACAATCTGCTCTGAT
GCCGCATAGTTAAGCCAGCCCCGACACCCGCCAACACCCGCTGACGCGCCCTGACGGGCTTGTCTGCTCC
CGGCATCCGCTTACAGACAAGCTGTGACCGTCTCCGGGAGCTGCATGTGTCAGAGGTTTTCACCGTCATC
ACCGAAACGCGCGAGACGAAAGGGCCTCGTGATACGCCTATTTTTATAGGTTAATGTCATGATAATAATG
GTTTCTTAGACGTCAGGTGGCACTTTTCGGGGAAATGTGCGCGGAACCCCTATTTGTTTATTTTTCTAAA
TACATTCAAATATGTATCCGCTCATGAGACAATAACCCTGATAAATGCTTCAATAATATTGAAAAAGGAA
GAGTATGAGTATTCAACATTTCCGTGTCGCCCTTATTCCCTTTTTTGCGGCATTTTGCCTTCCTGTTTTT
GCTCACCCAGAAACGCTGGTGAAAGTAAAAGATGCTGAAGATCAGTTGGGTGCACGAGTGGGTTACATCG
AACTGGATCTCAACAGCGGTAAGATCCTTGAGAGTTTTCGCCCCGAAGAACGTTTTCCAATGATGAGCAC
TTTTAAAGTTCTGCTATGTGGCGCGGTATTATCCCGTATTGACGCCGGGCAAGAGCAACTCGGTCGCCGC
ATACACTATTCTCAGAATGACTTGGTTGAGTACTCACCAGTCACAGAAAAGCATCTTACGGATGGCATGA
CAGTAAGAGAATTATGCAGTGCTGCCATAACCATGAGTGATAACACTGCGGCCAACTTACTTCTGACAAC
GATCGGAGGACCGAAGGAGCTAACCGCTTTTTTGCACAACATGGGGGATCATGTAACTCGCCTTGATCGT
TGGGAACCGGAGCTGAATGAAGCCATACCAAACGACGAGCGTGACACCACGATGCCTGTAGCAATGGCAA
CAACGTTGCGCAAACTATTAACTGGCGAACTACTTACTCTAGCTTCCCGGCAACAATTAATAGACTGGAT
GGAGGCGGATAAAGTTGCAGGACCACTTCTGCGCTCGGCCCTTCCGGCTGGCTGGTTTATTGCTGATAAA
TCTGGAGCCGGTGAGCGTGGGTCTCGCGGTATCATTGCAGCACTGGGGCCAGATGGTAAGCCCTCCCGTA
TCGTAGTTATCTACACGACGGGGAGTCAGGCAACTATGGATGAACGAAATAGACAGATCGCTGAGATAGG
TGCCTCACTGATTAAGCATTGGTAACTGTCAGACCAAGTTTACTCATATATACTTTAGATTGATTTAAAA
CTTCATTTTTAATTTAAAAGGATCTAGGTGAAGATCCTTTTTGATAATCTCATGACCAAAATCCCTTAAC
GTGAGTTTTCGTTCCACTGAGCGTCAGACCCCGTAGAAAAGATCAAAGGATCTTCTTGAGATCCTTTTTT
TCTGCGCGTAATCTGCTGCTTGCAAACAAAAAAACCACCGCTACCAGCGGTGGTTTGTTTGCCGGATCAA
GAGCTACCAACTCTTTTTCCGAAGGTAACTGGCTTCAGCAGAGCGCAGATACCAAATACTGTTCTTCTAG
TGTAGCCGTAGTTAGGCCACCACTTCAAGAACTCTGTAGCACCGCCTACATACCTCGCTCTGCTAATCCT
GTTACCAGTGGCTGCTGCCAGTGGCGATAAGTCGTGTCTTACCGGGTTGGACTCAAGACGATAGTTACCG
GATAAGGCGCAGCGGTCGGGCTGAACGGGGGGTTCGTGCACACAGCCCAGCTTGGAGCGAACGACCTACA
CCGAACTGAGATACCTACAGCGTGAGCTATGAGAAAGCGCCACGCTTCCCGAAGGGAGAAAGGCGGACAG
GTATCCGGTAAGCGGCAGGGTCGGAACAGGAGAGCGCACGAGGGAGCTTCCAGGGGGAAACGCCTGGTAT
CTTTATAGTCCTGTCGGGTTTCGCCACCTCTGACTTGAGCGTCGATTTTTGTGATGCTCGTCAGGGGGGC
GGAGCCTATGGAAAAACGCCAGCAACGCGGCCTTTTTACGGTTCCTGGCCTTTTGCTGGCCTTTTGCTCA
CATGTTCTTTCCTGCGTTATCCCCTGATTCTGTGGATAACCGTATTACCGCCTTTGAGTGAGCTGATACC
GCTCGCCGCAGCCGAACGACCGAGCGCAGCGAGTCAGTGAGCGAGGAAGCGGAAGAGCGCCCAATACGCA
AACCGCCTCTCCCCGCGCGTTGGCCGATTCATTAATGCAGCTGTGGAATGTGTGTCAGTTAGGGTGTGGA
AAGTCCCCAGGCTCCCCAGCAGGCAGAAGTATGCAAAGCATGCATCTCAATTAGTCAGCAACCAGGTGTG
GAAAGTCCCCAGGCTCCCCAGCAGGCAGAAGTATGCAAAGCATGCATCTCAATTAGTCAGCAACCATAGT
CCCGCCCCTAACTCCGCCCATCCCGCCCCTAACTCCGCCCAGTTCCGCCCATTCTCCGCCCCATGGCTGA
CTAATTTTTTTTATTTATGCAGAGGCCGAGGCCGCCTCGGCCTCTGAGCTATTCCAGAAGTAGTGAGGAG
GCTTTTTTGGAGGCCTAGGCTTTTGCAAAAAGCTTGGACACAAGACAGGCTTGCGAGATATGTTTGAGAA
TACCACTTTATCCCGCGTCAGGGAGAGGCAGTGCGTAAAAAGACGCGGACTCATGTGAAATACTGGTTTT
TAGTGCGCCAGATCTCTATAATCTCGCGCAACCTATTTTCCCCTCGAACACTTTTTAAGCCGTAGATAAA
CAGGCTGGGACACTTCACATGAGCGAAAAATACATCGTCACCTGGGACATGTTGCAGATCCATGCACGTA
AACTCGCAAGCCGACTGATGCCTTCTGAACAATGGAAAGGCATTATTGCCGTAAGCCGTGGCGGTCTGTA
CCGGGTGCGTTACTGGCGCGTGAACTGGGTATTCGTCATGTCGATACCGTTTGTATTTCCAGCTACGATC
ACGACAACCAGCGCGAGCTTAAAGTGCTGAAACGCGCAGAAGGCGATGGCGAAGGCTTCATCGTTATTGA
TGACCTGGTGGATACCGGTGGTACTGCGGTTGCGATTCGTGAAATGTATCCAAAAGCGCACTTTGTCACC
ATCTTCGCAAAACCGGCTGGTCGTCCGCTGGTTGATGACTATGTTGTTGATATCCCGCAAGATACCTGGA
TTGAACAGCCGTGGGATATGGGCGTCGTATTCGTCCCGCCAATCTCCGGTCGCTAATCTTTTCAACGCCT
GGCACTGCCGGGCGTTGTTCTTTTTAACTTCAGGCGGGTTACAATAGTTTCCAGTAAGTATTCTGGAGGC
TGCATCCATGACACAGGCAAACCTGAGCGAAACCCTGTTCAAACCCCGCTTTAAACATCCTGAAACCTCG
ACGCTAGTCCGCCGCTTTAATCACGGCGCACAACCGCCTGTGCAGTCGGCCCTTGATGGTAAAACCATCC
CTCACTGGTATCGCATGATTAACCGTCTGATGTGGATCTGGCGCGGCATTGACCCACGCGAAATCCTCGA
CGTCCAGGCACGTATTGTGATGAGCGATGCCGAACGTACCGACGATGATTTATACGATACGGTGATTGGC
TACCGTGGCGGCAACTGGATTTATGAGTGGGCCCCGGATCTTTGTGAAGGAACCTTACTTCTGTGGTGTG
ACATAATTGGACAAACTACCTACAGAGATTTAAAGCTCTAAGGTAAATATAAAATTTTTAAGTGTATAAT
GTGTTAAACTACTGATTCTAATTGTTTGTGTATTTTAGATTCCAACCTATGGAACTGATGAATGGGAGCA
GTGGTGGAATGCCTTTAATGAGGAAAACCTGTTTTGCTCAGAAGAAATGCCATCTAGTGATGATGAGGCT
ACTGCTGACTCTCAACATTCTACTCCTCCAAAAAAGAAGAGAAAGGTAGAAGACCCCAAGGACTTTCCTT
CAGAATTGCTAAGTTTTTTGAGTCATGCTGTGTTTAGTAATAGAACTCTTGCTTGCTTTGCTATTTACAC
CACAAAGGAAAAAGCTGCACTGCTATACAAGAAAATTATGGAAAAATATTCTGTAACCTTTATAAGTAGG
CATAACAGTTATAATCATAACATACTGTTTTTTCTTACTCCACACAGGCATAGAGTGTCTGCTATTAATA
ACTATGCTCAAAAATTGTGTACCTTTAGCTTTTTAATTTGTAAAGGGGTTAATAAGGAATATTTGATGTA
TAGTGCCTTGACTAGAGATCATAATCAGCCATACCACATTTGTAGAGGTTTTACTTGCTTTAAAAAACCT
CCCACACCTCCCCCTGAACCTGAAACATAAAATGAATGCAATTGTTGTTGTTAACTTGTTTATTGCAGCT
TATAATGGTTACAAATAAAGCAATAGCATCACAAATTTCACAAATAAAGCATTTTTTTCACTGCATTCTA
GTTGTGGTTTGTCCAAACTCATCAATGTATCTTATCATGTCTGGATCAACTGGATAACTCAAGCTAACCA
AAATCATCCCAAACTTCCCACCCCATACCCTATTACCACTGCCAATTACCTGTGGTTTCATTTACTCTAA
ACCTGTGATTCCTCTGAATTATTTTCATTTTAAAGAAATTGTATTTGTTAAATATGTACTACAAACTTAG
TAGTTGG
Features (pLannotate 1.2.2; 34 found; start..end, strand, type, name):
    374..631     +  LTR            5' LTR (truncated): truncated 5' long terminal repeat (LTR) from HIV-1
    678..803     +  misc_feature   HIV-1 Ψ: packaging signal of human immunodeficiency virus type 1
    787..1125    +  CDS            HIV-1 gag (fragment): gag protein from human immunodeficiency virus 1; gag
   1300..1533    +  misc_feature   RRE: The Rev response element (RRE) of HIV-1 allows for Rev-dependent mRNA export from the nucleus to the cytoplasm.
   1910..2010    +  CDS            Rev (fragment): human immunodeficiency virus 1 (HIV-1) Rev protein; rev; enhances nuclear export of unspliced and incompletely spliced viral mRNAs
   2047..2164    +  misc_feature   cPPT/CTS: central polypurine tract and central termination sequence of HIV-1
   2201..2224    -  misc_feature   MCS (fragment): pBluescript multiple cloning site
   2915..3126    +  promoter       EF-1α core promoter: core promoter for human elongation factor EF-1α
   3127..4065    +  intron         EF-1α intron A: intron upstream of the start codon of human EF-1α
   4122..4835    +  CDS            Superfolder GFP: Superfolder GFP is a basic (constitutively fluorescent) green fluorescent protein published in 2005, derived from Aequorea victoria. It is reported to be a very rapidly-maturing weak dimer.
   4879..4909    +  misc_feature   MCS (fragment): pUC18/19 multiple cloning site
   4910..4928    +  misc_feature   MCS (fragment): pBluescript multiple cloning site
   4928..5516    +  misc_feature   WPRE: woodchuck hepatitis virus posttranscriptional regulatory element
   5517..5539    +  misc_feature   MCS (fragment): pBluescript multiple cloning site
   5556..5624    +  CDS            nef (fragment): NEF_HV1Z2 - Experimental evidence at protein level: Swiss-Prot protein existence level 1. Extracellular Nef protein targets CD4(+) T-lymphocytes for apoptosis by interacting with CXCR4 surface receptors. From Human immunodeficiency virus type 1 group M subtype D (isolate Z2/CDC-Z34) (HIV-1).
   5626..5859    +  LTR            3' LTR (ΔU3): self-inactivating 3' long terminal repeat (LTR) from HIV-1
   5884..5902    -  promoter       SP6 promoter: promoter for bacteriophage SP6 RNA polymerase
   6130..6409    +  CDS            TcR (fragment): tetracycline efflux protein; tet; confers resistance to tetracycline
   6410..6458    -  misc_feature   bom (fragment): basis of mobility region from pBR322
   6560..6595    -  CDS            rop (fragment): Rop protein, which maintains plasmids at low copy number; rop
   6690..6794    +  promoter       AmpR promoter: bla
   6795..7655    +  CDS            AmpR: β-lactamase; bla; confers resistance to ampicillin, carbenicillin, and related antibiotics
   7826..8414    +  rep_origin     ori: high-copy-number ColE1/pMB1/pBR322/pUC origin of replication
   8597..8653    +  CDS            lacI (fragment): lac repressor; lacI; The lac repressor binds to the lac operator to inhibit transcription in E. coli. This inhibition can be relieved by adding lactose or isopropyl-β-D-thiogalactopyranoside (IPTG).
   8660..8989    +  promoter       SV40 promoter: SV40 enhancer and early promoter
   9189..9308    +  CDS            gpt (fragment): XGPT_ECOLI - Also known as gpp, gxu. Experimental evidence at protein level: Swiss-Prot protein existence level 1. Purine salvage pathway enzyme that catalyzes the transfer of the ribosyl-5-phosphate group from 5-phospho-alpha-D-ribose 1- diphosphate (PRPP) to the N9 position of the 6-oxopurines guanine and xanthine to form the corresponding ribonucleotides GMP (guanosine 5'- monophosphate) and XMP (xanthosine 5'-monophosphate), with the release of PPi. To a lesser extent, also acts on hypoxanthine (PubMed:9100006, PubMed:3886014). Does not ribophosphorylate adenine (PubMed:3886014). From Esch
   9308..9643    +  CDS            gpt (fragment): XGPT_ECOLI - Also known as gpp, gxu. Experimental evidence at protein level: Swiss-Prot protein existence level 1. Purine salvage pathway enzyme that catalyzes the transfer of the ribosyl-5-phosphate group from 5-phospho-alpha-D-ribose 1- diphosphate (PRPP) to the N9 position of the 6-oxopurines guanine and xanthine to form the corresponding ribonucleotides GMP (guanosine 5'- monophosphate) and XMP (xanthosine 5'-monophosphate), with the release of PPi. To a lesser extent, also acts on hypoxanthine (PubMed:9100006, PubMed:3886014). Does not ribophosphorylate adenine (PubMed:3886014). From Esch
   9738..10043   +  CDS            frsA (fragment): FRSA_ECOLI - Also known as yafA. Experimental evidence at protein level: Swiss-Prot protein existence level 1. Catalyzes the hydrolysis of esters (PubMed:15808744). Displays esterase activity toward pNP-butyrate (PubMed:15808744). May stimulate mixed-acid fermentation by acting as a fermentation/respiration switch that down-regulates respiration and up- regulates fermentation rates (PubMed:15169777). From Escherichia coli (strain K12).
  10047..10121   +  CDS            small t antigen (fragment): SV40 (simian virus 40) small t antigen
  10123..10188   +  intron         small t intron: SV40 (simian virus 40) small t antigen intron
  10318..10338   +  CDS            SV40 NLS: nuclear localization signal of SV40 (simian virus 40) large T antigen
  10657..10740   +  CDS            large T antigen (fragment): large T antigen from SV40 (simian virus 40)
  10763..10897   +  polyA_signal   SV40 poly(A) signal: SV40 polyadenylation signal
  11064..326     +  CDS            nef (fragment) (across the origin): NEF_HV1BR - Experimental evidence at protein level: Swiss-Prot protein existence level 1. Extracellular Nef protein targets CD4(+) T-lymphocytes for apoptosis by interacting with CXCR4 surface receptors (PubMed:14990729). From Human immunodeficiency virus type 1 group M subtype B (isolate BRU/LAI) (HIV-1).
