[The description below was written by a language model from this plasmid's Addgene catalogue record and pLannotate feature annotations shown in this document.]
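Description:
pAG66 is an HIV-1-derived lentiviral transfer plasmid built on the MH0006 backbone for expressing exogenous GFP in mammalian cells. It is propagated in E. coli as a high-copy plasmid through a ColE1/pUC-type origin, with ampicillin selection from a β-lactamase gene under its own promoter. A recombination-reduced strain is recorded for growth, as is usual for constructs carrying repeated LTRs. The full sequence record is about 11 kb.

The viral portion begins with a 5' LTR annotated as truncated, followed by the Ψ packaging signal with an adjoining gag fragment, the Rev response element for Rev-dependent nuclear export of the genomic RNA, and the cPPT/CTS, which aids nuclear import of the reverse-transcribed genome. Downstream, the human EF-1α core promoter and its intron A drive a superfolder GFP open reading frame, giving strong constitutive expression. A WPRE follows to enhance transcript stability and expression, and the cassette ends in a ΔU3 self-inactivating 3' LTR that silences LTR promoter activity after integration.

The catalogue lists the insert as a 711 bp GFP with a C-terminal sfGFP tag and gives the species as human. However, the feature table shows only a single sfGFP coding sequence of matching size, which is of Aequorea victoria origin, so the reporter appears to be the whole payload. No mammalian drug-selection marker is annotated inside the LTRs, so transduced cells would be identified by fluorescence. Outside the viral region, the backbone retains an SV40 promoter, gpt fragments, SV40 small t and large T antigen remnants with a poly(A) signal, and other vestigial vector fragments. The associated work concerns chaperone-mediated targeting of alpha-helical proteins to the mitochondrial outer membrane, but the record does not state the specific role of this GFP construct in that work.
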