Addgene plasmid #226751: pAG66
Purpose: Expresses exogenous GFP
Depositing lab: Jonathan Weissman. Depositing organization: Whitehead Institute for Biomedical Research. Publication: Triaging of alpha-helical proteins to the mitochondrial outer membrane by distinct chaperone machinery based on substrate topology. Muthukumar G, Stevens TA, Inglis AJ, Esantsi TK, Saunders RA, Schulte F, Voorhees RM, Guna A, Weissman JS. Mol Cell. 2024 Mar 21;84(6):1101-1119.e9. doi: 10.1016/j.molcel.2024.01.028. Epub 2024 Feb 29. PubMed 38428433.
Backbone
  Vector backbone: MH0006
  Vector type: Lentiviral
Growth in bacteria
  Bacterial resistance: Ampicillin, 100 μg/mL
  Growth temperature: 37°C
  Growth strain: NEB Stable
  Copy number: High Copy
Gene/Insert
  Gene/Insert name: GFP
  Species: H. sapiens (human)
  Insert size (bp): 711
  Tag / fusion protein: sfGFP (C terminal on insert)
  Cloning method: Gibson Cloning
Terms and licenses: Academic/Nonprofit Terms; Industry Terms: Not Available to Industry
How to cite: pAG66 was a gift from Jonathan Weissman (Addgene plasmid # 226751 ; http://n2t.net/addgene:226751 ; RRID:Addgene_226751)
